Addgene plasmid #202180: pL0_EF-PtBle
Purpose: Level 0 plasmid containing a phleomycin antibiotic cassette (fcpF promoter) with EF overhangs used to build a level 1 construct.
Depositing lab: Christopher Dupont. Depositing organization: J. Craig Venter Institute (JCVI). Publication: Universal loop assembly: open, efficient and cross-kingdom DNA fabrication. Pollak B, Matute T, Nunez I, Cerda A, Lopez C, Vargas V, Kan A, Bielinski V, von Dassow P, Dupont CL, Federici F. Synth Biol (Oxf). 2020;5(1):ysaa001. doi: 10.1093/synbio/ysaa001. Epub 2020 Feb 5. PubMed 32161816.
Backbone
  Vector backbone: pL0R
  Vector type: Synthetic Biology
  Selectable markers: Zeocin
Growth in bacteria
  Bacterial resistance: Spectinomycin, 50 μg/mL
  Growth temperature: 37°C
  Growth strain: DH5alpha
  Copy number: High Copy
Gene/Insert
  Gene/Insert name: ShBle expression cassette
  Species: Streptoalloteichus hindustanus
  Insert size (bp): 1435
  Mutation: None
  Cloning method: Gibson Cloning
How to cite: pL0_EF-PtBle was a gift from Christopher Dupont (Addgene plasmid # 202180 ; http://n2t.net/addgene:202180 ; RRID:Addgene_202180)
