[The description below was written by a language model from this plasmid's Addgene catalogue record and pLannotate feature annotations shown in this document.]
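Description:
pL0_EF-PtBle is a Level 0 part plasmid for the Universal Loop assembly system, a synthetic-biology cloning framework in which basic parts are combined into Level 1 transcription units or multi-part constructs. It is built on the pL0R backbone and is a small plasmid (about 3.5 kb) propagated in E. coli at high copy from a ColE1/pUC-type origin. Bacterial selection is by spectinomycin through the aadA aminoglycoside adenylyltransferase gene. The annotation also picks up short fragments of pUC and pBluescript multiple cloning sites, a small Tn5 transposase fragment next to aadA, and a T3 promoter. These appear to be backbone or cloning remnants rather than functional parts of the payload.

The insert, recorded as 1,435 bp and introduced by Gibson cloning, is a complete ShBle expression cassette. The Sh ble coding sequence from Streptoalloteichus hindustanus encodes an antibiotic-binding protein that confers resistance to phleomycin, bleomycin and Zeocin. According to the catalogue entry it is driven by an fcpF promoter, a fucoxanthin chlorophyll a/c-binding protein gene promoter; this promoter is not annotated as a feature in its own right. On the same strand, just downstream of the resistance gene, the feature table detects a fragment matching FCPA from the diatom Phaeodactylum tricornutum. This likely reflects diatom-derived 3' regulatory sequence, although the record does not say so explicitly. The cassette is flanked by the E and F overhangs, which set its position when it is assembled into a Level 1 construct. There it serves as a ready-made Zeocin/phleomycin selection marker, and the "Pt" in the name and the diatom sequences suggest Phaeodactylum as the intended host.
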