Features (pLannotate 1.2.2; 8 found; start..end, strand, type, name):
    225..257     +  misc_feature   MCS (fragment): pUC18/19 multiple cloning site
    258..374     +  CDS            tnpA (fragment): TN5P_ECOLX - Also known as tnp. Experimental evidence at protein level: Swiss-Prot protein existence level 1. Mediates transposition of transposon Tn5 by a 'cut and paste' mechanism. First, the monomeric transposase binds the 19 bp inverted DNA repeats flanking the transposon. Then, dimerization of the DNA- bound transposase creates a synaptic DNA complex. After nicking of the first DNA strand, excision of the transposon proceeds through a series of intermediates. The transposase then mediates the insertion of the transposon at a new site by strand transfer. The activity of the wild- type tran
    406..1194    +  CDS            aadA: S3AD_ECOLX - Experimental evidence at protein level: Swiss-Prot protein existence level 1. Mediates bacterial resistance to the antibiotics streptomycin and spectinomycin. From Escherichia coli.
   1288..1876    +  rep_origin     ori: high-copy-number ColE1/pMB1/pBR322/pUC origin of replication
   2103..2252    -  CDS            FCPA (fragment): FCPA_PHATR - Also known as FCP1. Experimental evidence at transcript level: Swiss-Prot protein existence level 2. The light-harvesting complex (LHC) functions as a light receptor, it captures and delivers excitation energy to photosystems with which it is closely associated. Energy is transferred from the carotenoid and chlorophyll C (or B) to chlorophyll A and the photosynthetic reaction centers where it is used to synthesize ATP and reducing power. From Phaeodactylum tricornutum (Diatom).
   2327..2701    -  CDS            BleoR: antibiotic-binding protein; Sh ble from Streptoalloteichus hindustanus; confers resistance to bleomycin, phleomycin, and Zeocin™
   2722..2738    +  misc_feature   MCS (fragment): pBluescript multiple cloning site
   3405..3423    -  promoter       T3 promoter: promoter for bacteriophage T3 RNA polymerase
>Addgene plasmid #202180 | pL0_EF-PtBle | addgene full sequence | sequence record 405695 | Addgene NGS Result
GCGAGTAATGAGCTCGGCACAAAATCACCACTCGATACAGGCAGCCCATCAGTCCGGGACGGCGTCAGCG
GGAGAGCCGTTGTAAGGCGGCAGACTTTGCTCATGTTACCGATGCTATTCGGAAGAACGGCAACTAAGCT
GCCGGGTTTGAAACACGGATGATCTCGCGGAGGGTAGCATGTTGATTGTAACGATGACAGAGCGTTGCTG
CCTGTGATCACCGCTCCTCTAGAGTCGACTTGCAGGCATGCAAGCTTAGCAAGCGAACCGGAATTGCCAG
CTGGGGCGCCCTCTGGTAAGGTTGGGAAGCCCTGCAAAGTAAACTGGATGGCTTTCTTGCCGCCAAGGAT
CTGATGGCGCAGGGGATCAATATCTGATCAAGAGACAGGATGAGGATCGTTTCGCATGAGGGAAGCGGTG
ATCGCCGAAGTATCGACTCAACTATCAGAGGTAGTTGGCGTCATCGAGCGCCATCTCGAACCGACGTTGC
TGGCCGTACATTTGTACGGCTCCGCAGTGGATGGCGGCCTGAAGCCACACAGTGATATTGATTTGCTGGT
TACGGTGACCGTAAGGCTTGATGAAACAACGCGGCGAGCTTTGATCAACGACCTTTTGGAAACTTCGGCT
TCCCCTGGAGAGAGTGAGATTCTCCGCGCTGTAGAAGTCACCATTGTTGTGCACGACGACATCATTCCGT
GGCGTTATCCAGCTAAGCGCGAACTGCAATTTGGAGAATGGCAGCGCAATGACATTCTTGCTGGTATCTT
CGAGCCAGCCACGATCGACATTGATCTGGCTATCTTGCTGACAAAAGCAAGAGAACATAGCGTTGCCTTG
GTAGGTCCAGCGGCGGAGGAACTCTTTGATCCGGTTCCTGAACAGGATCTATTTGAGGCGCTAAATGAAA
CCTTAACGCTATGGAACTCGCCGCCCGACTGGGCTGGCGATGAGCGAAATGTAGTGCTTACGTTGTCCCG
CATTTGGTACAGCGCAGTAACCGGCAAAATCGCGCCGAAGGATGTCGCTGCCGACTGGGCAATGGAGCGC
CTGCCGGCCCAGTATCAGCCCGTCATACTTGAAGCTAGACAGGCTTATCTTGGACAAGAAGAAGATCGCT
TGGCCTCGCGCGCAGATCAGTTGGAAGAATTTGTCCACTACGTGAAAGGCGAGATCACCAAGGTAGTCGG
CAAATAATAATCACCTAGAATGCATGACCAAAATCCCTTAACGTGAGTTTTCGTTCCACTGAGCGTCAGA
CCCCGTAGAAAAGATCAAAGGATCTTCTTGAGATCCTTTTTTTCTGCGCGTAATCTGCTGCTTGCAAACA
AAAAAACCACCGCTACCAGCGGTGGTTTGTTTGCCGGATCAAGAGCTACCAACTCTTTTTCCGAAGGTAA
CTGGCTTCAGCAGAGCGCAGATACCAAATACTGTTCTTCTAGTGTAGCCGTAGTTAGGCCACCACTTCAA
GAACTCTGTAGCACCGCCTACATACCTCGCTCTGCTAATCCTGTTACCAGTGGCTGCTGCCAGTGGCGAT
AAGTCGTGTCTTACCGGGTTGGACTCAAGACGATAGTTACCGGATAAGGCGCAGCGGTCGGGCTGAACGG
GGGGTTCGTGCACACAGCCCAGCTTGGAGCGAACGACCTACACCGAACTGAGATACCTACAGCGTGAGCT
ATGAGAAAGCGCCACGCTTCCCGAAGGGAGAAAGGCGGACAGGTATCCGGTAAGCGGCAGGGTCGGAACA
GGAGAGCGCACGAGGGAGCTTCCAGGGGGAAACGCCTGGTATCTTTATAGTCCTGTCGGGTTTCGCCACC
TCTGACTTGAGCGTCGATTTTTGTGATGCTCGTCAGGGGGGCGGAGCCTATGGAAAAACGCCAGCAACGC
GGCCTTTTTACGGTTCCTGGCCTTTTGCTGGCCTTTTGCTCACATGTTCTTTCCTGCGTTATCCCCTGAT
TCTGTGGGTGGAAGGGCTCGGAGTTGTGGTAATCTATGTATCCTGGTGGTCTCAAGCGGCACGTGATTGA
AGACGAGCTAGTGTTATTCCTGACTGTGAAACCAAAGCGGAGTGACTGCAACTAATGAAAATTAAATTTT
TAAGGAAGGATAGAGACTCCCAACTGTTCGTGCACCATGAGAGCAAGGATGCCCATTTGTGCCGCACGTC
CCTGGTTGAGTTCGATAGCACGCTTCTGAAGCTTCTTGTCCTCACTGAAAGTGTCCCAGCCAAAGTCGAG
GTAGTTGTTGCGGCCGCATGGGCCCAGATCTCCGAGGCCTCGGACCCGTCGGGCCGCGTCGGACCGGCGG
TGTTGGTCGGCGTCGGTCAGTCCTGCTCCTCGGCCACGAAGTGCACGCAGTTGCCGGCCGGGTCGCGCAG
GGCGAACTCCCGCCCCCACGGCTGCTCGCCGATCTCGGTCATGGCCGGCCCGGAGGCGTCCCGGAAGTTC
GTGGACACGACCTCCGACCACTCGGCGTACAGCTCGTCCAGGCCGCGCACCCACACCCAGGCCAGGGTGT
TGTCCGGCACCACCTGGTCCTGGACCGCGCTGATGAACAGGGTCACGTCGTCCCGGACCACACCGGCGAA
GTCGTCCTCCACGAAGTCCCGGGAGAACCCGAGCCGGTCGGTCCAGAACTCGACCGCTCCGGCGACGTCG
CGCGCGGTGAGCACCGGAACGGCACTGGTCAACTTGGCCATGGGTACCCTCAGCTAGAATATTATCGATA
CCGTCGACTTGGTTAATTTTTCGATTTCGAAGATATGTGAAGATCCAGGTGGTGTAGATCACGAAAGCGT
TCCGCCGCGTGCCAATCCATCCATCGGCAGGGATCGTCGTTCAACCTGCCTACACGTGCTTCGCACGTAG
AAATTCTACCAGTACAACGAAAGCTGCTGTCCGACGTTACGAACATGGTCTAGTCAGACAGTTGAAAGAC
CCGGAGTTTTGAGATCTTCGGTCGATCATAAAAAACCTTGCTAGCACAGAAATATTGCTGAGTTACGTTC
ACACCAAAAACAGAGCACTGTTCCAAGTCCGCAAGTTACTTTTACATGTAAAAGCGTTGTCTATGTTTAT
GAAATCAGCACCGCATGTCGAAAATGCTATTTTGAGAATCGCCGATGCTAATCATTGGCCTCTAAAAAAA
CGGAAGTATCAAGAATTCCAGACAAATCAGGATTTACAGATAACATAAATCGCGAAATGGAATTTTGCAA
CCAACGTTAACAGGTATGTCTCCTTACCAAACGCTAGTCCAGTCCCTCCCAGCTGATGTCTTTCAACCAA
CAAGTATCTACGACTGCAGCACTAATGCAAATGATAATATAAAAAAGAAGACAATGTTTTTCCCAGTGAT
TCAACTCGAATTGCACTAATCCTGTTAGGTACCAGCTTTTGTTCCCTTTAGTGAGGGTTAATTTCGAGCT
TGGCGTAATCATGGTAAGCTGAGACCTGAGACGAGACGAGACAGCCTGAGAATGGAT
